Addgene plasmid #162432: mCh-FRB1C-Cb5
Purpose: for use in CIT (chemically induced trimerization) system
Depositing lab: Takanari Inoue. Depositing organization: Johns Hopkins University and School of Medicine. Publication: Rational design and implementation of a chemically inducible heterotrimerization system. Wu HD, Kikuchi M, Dagliyan O, Aragaki AK, Nakamura H, Dokholyan NV, Umehara T, Inoue T. Nat Methods. 2020 Sep;17(9):928-936. doi: 10.1038/s41592-020-0913-x. Epub 2020 Aug 3. PubMed 32747768.
Backbone
  Vector backbone: C1
  Backbone manufacturer: Clontech
  Vector type: Mammalian Expression
Growth in bacteria
  Bacterial resistance: Kanamycin, 50 μg/mL
  Growth temperature: 37°C
  Growth strain: DH5alpha
  Copy number: High Copy
Gene/Insert
  Gene/Insert name: mCh-FRB1C-Cb5
  Species: Synthetic
  Promoter: CMV
  Cloning method: Restriction Enzyme; 5′ cloning site KpnI (not destroyed); 3′ cloning site SalI (not destroyed)
  Sequencing primers: 5′ CATGGTCCTGCTGGAGTTCGTG; 3′ GAAATTTGTGATGCTATTGC
Terms and licenses: Academic/Nonprofit Terms; Industry Terms: Not Available to Industry
How to cite: mCh-FRB1C-Cb5 was a gift from Takanari Inoue (Addgene plasmid # 162432 ; http://n2t.net/addgene:162432 ; RRID:Addgene_162432)
