[The description below was written by a language model from this plasmid's Addgene catalogue record and pLannotate feature annotations shown in this document.]
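Description:
mCh-FRB1C-Cb5 is a mammalian expression plasmid built on the Clontech C1-type backbone, made as one component of a chemically induced trimerization (CIT) system. It is about 5 kb and is propagated in E. coli at high copy from a ColE1/pUC-type origin under kanamycin selection. The resistance gene is the Tn5 aminoglycoside phosphotransferase (NeoR/KanR). It sits behind tandem bacterial (bla) and SV40 early promoters and ends with an HSV TK polyadenylation signal, so the same cassette could also allow G418 selection in mammalian cells. An f1 origin is present as well. The short annotated matches to ble, SV40 large T antigen and bGH poly(A) are small fragments, most likely residual backbone sequence rather than functional parts.

The payload is a synthetic fusion protein driven by the CMV immediate-early enhancer and promoter and terminated by the SV40 poly(A) signal. It reads, from the N terminus, as mCherry, then a roughly 150 bp fragment of the FKBP-rapamycin binding (FRB) domain, then a fragment of rat cytochrome b5 (Cyb5a). The FRB fragment is far shorter than the full domain. Together with the "FRB1C" name, this suggests a C-terminal piece of a split FRB, although the record does not define the split point. The annotation software matched it to the T2098L FRB variant, but a partial match does not establish that this mutation is present. The cytochrome b5 fragment is probably the C-terminal tail anchor commonly used to tether proteins to the cytosolic face of the endoplasmic reticulum, though the record does not say so explicitly. The insert was cloned between KpnI and SalI sites, both retained. The likely use is as a red-fluorescent, membrane-anchored partner that assembles with the other CIT components when the inducer is added, allowing three proteins or cellular sites to be brought together in live cells.
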