Features (pLannotate 1.2.2; 15 found; start..end, strand, type, name):
     61..364     +  enhancer       CMV enhancer: human cytomegalovirus immediate early enhancer
    365..568     +  promoter       CMV promoter: human cytomegalovirus (CMV) immediate early promoter
    613..1320    +  CDS            mCherry: mCherry is a basic (constitutively fluorescent) red fluorescent protein published in 2004, derived from Discosoma sp.. It is reported to be a very rapidly-maturing monomer with low acid sensitivity.
   1333..1485    +  CDS            FRB* (fragment): T2098L mutant of FKBP-rapamycin binding domain of human FRAP binds synthetic ligands such as AP21967
   1534..1671    +  CDS            Cyb5a (fragment): CYB5_RAT - Also known as Cyb5. Experimental evidence at protein level: Swiss-Prot protein existence level 1. Cytochrome b5 is a membrane-bound hemoprotein functioning as an electron carrier for several membrane-bound oxygenases. It is also involved in several steps of the sterol biosynthesis pathway, particularly in the C-6 double bond introduction during the C-6 desaturation. From Rattus norvegicus (Rat).
   1697..1781    +  CDS            large T antigen (fragment): large T antigen from SV40 (simian virus 40)
   1804..1925    +  polyA_signal   SV40 poly(A) signal: SV40 polyadenylation signal
   1959..2387    -  rep_origin     f1 ori (sequence partly withheld): f1 bacteriophage origin of replication; arrow indicates direction of (+) strand synthesis
   2414..2518    +  promoter       AmpR promoter: bla
   2520..2877    +  promoter       SV40 promoter: SV40 enhancer and early promoter
   2912..3706    +  CDS            NeoR/KanR: aminoglycoside phosphotransferase from Tn5; aph(3')-II (or nptII); confers resistance to neomycin, kanamycin, and G418 (Geneticin®)
   3727..3879    +  CDS            ble (fragment): BLE_KLEPN - Experimental evidence at protein level: Swiss-Prot protein existence level 1. Binding protein with a strong affinity to the bleomycin family of antibiotics. Binds to CL990; an antimitotic-antibiotic compound. From Klebsiella pneumoniae.
   3938..3985    +  polyA_signal   HSV TK poly(A) signal: herpes simplex virus thymidine kinase polyadenylation signal (Cole and Stacy, 1985)
   4076..4092    -  polyA_signal   bGH poly(A) signal (fragment): bovine growth hormone polyadenylation signal
   4314..4902    +  rep_origin     ori: high-copy-number ColE1/pMB1/pBR322/pUC origin of replication
>Addgene plasmid #162432 | mCh-FRB1C-Cb5 | addgene full sequence | sequence record 319781 | Addgene NGS Result
TAGTTATTAATAGTAATCAATTACGGGGTCATTAGTTCATAGCCCATATATGGAGTTCCGCGTTACATAA
CTTACGGTAAATGGCCCGCCTGGCTGACCGCCCAACGACCCCCGCCCATTGACGTCAATAATGACGTATG
TTCCCATAGTAACGCCAATAGGGACTTTCCATTGACGTCAATGGGTGGAGTATTTACGGTAAACTGCCCA
CTTGGCAGTACATCAAGTGTATCATATGCCAAGTACGCCCCCTATTGACGTCAATGACGGTAAATGGCCC
GCCTGGCATTATGCCCAGTACATGACCTTATGGGACTTTCCTACTTGGCAGTACATCTACGTATTAGTCA
TCGCTATTACCATGGTGATGCGGTTTTGGCAGTACATCAATGGGCGTGGATAGCGGTTTGACTCACGGGG
ATTTCCAAGTCTCCACCCCATTGACGTCAATGGGAGTTTGTTTTGGCACCAAAATCAACGGGACTTTCCA
AAATGTCGTAACAACTCCGCCCCATTGACGCAAATGGGCGGTAGGCGTGTACGGTGGGAGGTCTATATAA
GCAGAGCTGGTTTAGTGAACCGTCAGATCCGCTAGCGCTACCGGTCGCCACCATGGTAAGCAAGGGCGAG
GAGGATAACATGGCCATCATCAAGGAGTTCATGCGCTTCAAGGTGCACATGGAGGGCTCCGTGAACGGCC
ACGAGTTCGAGATCGAGGGCGAGGGCGAGGGCCGCCCCTACGAGGGCACCCAGACCGCCAAGCTGAAGGT
GACCAAGGGTGGCCCCCTGCCCTTCGCCTGGGACATCCTGTCCCCTCAGTTCATGTACGGCTCCAAGGCC
TACGTGAAGCACCCCGCCGACATCCCCGACTACTTGAAGCTGTCCTTCCCCGAGGGCTTCAAGTGGGAGC
GCGTGATGAACTTCGAGGACGGCGGCGTGGTGACCGTGACCCAGGACTCCTCCCTGCAGGACGGCGAGTT
CATCTACAAGGTGAAGCTGCGCGGCACCAACTTCCCCTCCGACGGCCCCGTAATGCAGAAGAAGACCATG
GGCTGGGAGGCCTCCTCCGAGCGGATGTACCCCGAGGACGGCGCCCTGAAGGGCGAGATCAAGCAGAGGC
TGAAGCTGAAGGACGGCGGCCACTACGACGCTGAGGTCAAGACCACCTACAAGGCCAAGAAGCCCGTGCA
GCTGCCCGGCGCCTACAACGTCAACATCAAGTTGGACATCACCTCCCACAACGAGGACTACACCATCGTG
GAACAGTACGAACGCGCCGAGGGCCGCCACTCCACCGGCGGCATGGACGAGCTGTACAAGGGAGCAAGTG
GACAGACTCTGAAGGAAACATCCTTTAATCAGGCCTATGGTCGAGATTTAATGGAGGCCCAAGAGTGGTG
CAGGAAGTACATGAAATCAGGGAATGTCAAGGACCTCCTCCAAGCCTGGGACCTCTATTATCATGTGTTC
CGACGAATCTCAAAGAGTGCTGGTGGTAGTGCTGGTGGTAGTGCTGGTGGTACTGGTGGTCCTCGAGCTC
AAGCTTCGAATTCGAGTGCTGGTGGTATCACCACCGTGGAGTCCAACTCCTCCTGGTGGACCAACTGGGT
GATCCCCGCCATCTCCGCCCTGGTGGTGGCCCTGATGTACCGCCTGTACATGGCCGAGGACTAGGGATCC
ACCGGATCTAGATAACTGATCATAATCAGCCATACCACATTTGTAGAGGTTTTACTTGCTTTAAAAAACC
TCCCACACCTCCCCCTGAACCTGAAACATAAAATGAATGCAATTGTTGTTGTTAACTTGTTTATTGCAGC
TTATAATGGTTACAAATAAAGCAATAGCATCACAAATTTCACAAATAAAGCATTTTTTTCACTGCATTCT
AGTTGTGGTTTGTCCAAACTCATCAATGTATCTTAAGGCGTAAATTGTAAGCGTTAATATTTTGTTAAAA
TTCGCGTTAAATTTTTGTTAAATCAGCTCATTTTTTAACCAATAGGCCGAAATCGGCAAAATCCCTTATA
AATCAAAAGAATAGACCGAGATAGGGT
[37 nt withheld, positions 2058-2094]
AAAGAACGTGGACTCCAACGTCAAAGG
[49 nt withheld, positions 2122-2170]
T
[91 nt withheld, positions 2172-2262]
G
[124 nt withheld, positions 2264-2387]
CAGGTGGCACTTTTCGGGGAAATGTGCGCGGAACCCCTATTTGTTTATTTTTCTAAATACATTCAAATAT
GTATCCGCTCATGAGACAATAACCCTGATAAATGCTTCAATAATATTGAAAAAGGAAGAGTCCTGAGGCG
GAAAGAACCAGCTGTGGAATGTGTGTCAGTTAGGGTGTGGAAAGTCCCCAGGCTCCCCAGCAGGCAGAAG
TATGCAAAGCATGCATCTCAATTAGTCAGCAACCAGGTGTGGAAAGTCCCCAGGCTCCCCAGCAGGCAGA
AGTATGCAAAGCATGCATCTCAATTAGTCAGCAACCATAGTCCCGCCCCTAACTCCGCCCATCCCGCCCC
TAACTCCGCCCAGTTCCGCCCATTCTCCGCCCCATGGCTGACTAATTTTTTTTATTTATGCAGAGGCCGA
GGCCGCCTCGGCCTCTGAGCTATTCCAGAAGTAGTGAGGAGGCTTTTTTGGAGGCCTAGGCTTTTGCAAA
GATCGATCAAGAGACAGGATGAGGATCGTTTCGCATGATTGAACAAGATGGATTGCACGCAGGTTCTCCG
GCCGCTTGGGTGGAGAGGCTATTCGGCTATGACTGGGCACAACAGACAATCGGCTGCTCTGATGCCGCCG
TGTTCCGGCTGTCAGCGCAGGGGCGCCCGGTTCTTTTTGTCAAGACCGACCTGTCCGGTGCCCTGAATGA
ACTGCAAGACGAGGCAGCGCGGCTATCGTGGCTGGCCACGACGGGCGTTCCTTGCGCAGCTGTGCTCGAC
GTTGTCACTGAAGCGGGAAGGGACTGGCTGCTATTGGGCGAAGTGCCGGGGCAGGATCTCCTGTCATCTC
ACCTTGCTCCTGCCGAGAAAGTATCCATCATGGCTGATGCAATGCGGCGGCTGCATACGCTTGATCCGGC
TACCTGCCCATTCGACCACCAAGCGAAACATCGCATCGAGCGAGCACGTACTCGGATGGAAGCAGGTCTT
GTCGATCAGGATGATCTGGACGAAGAGCATCAGGGGCTCGCGCCAGCCGAACTGTTCGCCAGGCTCAAGG
CGAGCATGCCCGACGGCGAGGATCTCGTCGTGACCCATGGCGATGCCTGCTTGCCGAATATCATGGTGGA
AAATGGCCGCTTTTCTGGATTCATCGACTGTGGCCGGCTGGGTGTGGCGGACCGCTATCAGGACATAGCG
TTGGCTACCCGTGATATTGCTGAAGAGCTTGGCGGCGAATGGGCTGACCGCTTCCTCGTGCTTTACGGTA
TCGCCGCTCCCGATTCGCAGCGCATCGCCTTCTATCGCCTTCTTGACGAGTTCTTCTGAGCGGGACTCTG
GGGTTCGAAATGACCGACCAAGCGACGCCCAACCTGCCATCACGAGATTTCGATTCCACCGCCGCCTTCT
ATGAAAGGTTGGGCTTCGGAATCGTTTTCCGGGACGCCGGCTGGATGATCCTCCAGCGCGGGGATCTCAT
GCTGGAGTTCTTCGCCCACCCTAGGGGGAGGCTAACTGAAACACGGAAGGAGACAATACCGGAAGGAACC
CGCGCTATGACGGCAATAAAAAGACAGAATAAAACGCACGGTGTTGGGTCGTTTGTTCATAAACGCGGGG
TTCGGTCCCAGGGCTGGCACTCTGTCGATACCCCACCGAGACCCCATTGGGGCCAATACGCCCGCGTTTC
TTCCTTTTCCCCACCCCACCCCCCAAGTTCGGGTGAAGGCCCAGGGCTCGCAGCCAACGTCGGGGCGGCA
GGCCCTGCCATAGCCTCAGGTTACTCATATATACTTTAGATTGATTTAAAACTTCATTTTTAATTTAAAA
GGATCTAGGTGAAGATCCTTTTTGATAATCTCATGACCAAAATCCCTTAACGTGAGTTTTCGTTCCACTG
AGCGTCAGACCCCGTAGAAAAGATCAAAGGATCTTCTTGAGATCCTTTTTTTCTGCGCGTAATCTGCTGC
TTGCAAACAAAAAAACCACCGCTACCAGCGGTGGTTTGTTTGCCGGATCAAGAGCTACCAACTCTTTTTC
CGAAGGTAACTGGCTTCAGCAGAGCGCAGATACCAAATACTGTTCTTCTAGTGTAGCCGTAGTTAGGCCA
CCACTTCAAGAACTCTGTAGCACCGCCTACATACCTCGCTCTGCTAATCCTGTTACCAGTGGCTGCTGCC
AGTGGCGATAAGTCGTGTCTTACCGGGTTGGACTCAAGACGATAGTTACCGGATAAGGCGCAGCGGTCGG
GCTGAACGGGGGGTTCGTGCACACAGCCCAGCTTGGAGCGAACGACCTACACCGAACTGAGATACCTACA
GCGTGAGCTATGAGAAAGCGCCACGCTTCCCGAAGGGAGAAAGGCGGACAGGTATCCGGTAAGCGGCAGG
GTCGGAACAGGAGAGCGCACGAGGGAGCTTCCAGGGGGAAACGCCTGGTATCTTTATAGTCCTGTCGGGT
TTCGCCACCTCTGACTTGAGCGTCGATTTTTGTGATGCTCGTCAGGGGGGCGGAGCCTATGGAAAAACGC
CAGCAACGCGGCCTTTTTACGGTTCCTGGCCTTTTGCTGGCCTTTTGCTCACATGTTCTTTCCTGCGTTA
TCCCCTGATTCTGTGGATAACCGTATTACCGCCATGCAT
