>Addgene plasmid #162432 | mCh-FRB1C-Cb5 | depositor partial sequence | sequence record 314997 | complete coding sequence
GCCACCATGGTAAGCAAGGGCGAGGAGGATAACATGGCCATCATCAAGGAGTTCATGCGCTTCAAGGTGC
ACATGGAGGGCTCCGTGAACGGCCACGAGTTCGAGATCGAGGGCGAGGGCGAGGGCCGCCCCTACGAGGG
CACCCAGACCGCCAAGCTGAAGGTGACCAAGGGTGGCCCCCTGCCCTTCGCCTGGGACATCCTGTCCCCT
CAGTTCATGTACGGCTCCAAGGCCTACGTGAAGCACCCCGCCGACATCCCCGACTACTTGAAGCTGTCCT
TCCCCGAGGGCTTCAAGTGGGAGCGCGTGATGAACTTCGAGGACGGCGGCGTGGTGACCGTGACCCAGGA
CTCCTCCCTGCAGGACGGCGAGTTCATCTACAAGGTGAAGCTGCGCGGCACCAACTTCCCCTCCGACGGC
CCCGTAATGCAGAAGAAGACCATGGGCTGGGAGGCCTCCTCCGAGCGGATGTACCCCGAGGACGGCGCCC
TGAAGGGCGAGATCAAGCAGAGGCTGAAGCTGAAGGACGGCGGCCACTACGACGCTGAGGTCAAGACCAC
CTACAAGGCCAAGAAGCCCGTGCAGCTGCCCGGCGCCTACAACGTCAACATCAAGTTGGACATCACCTCC
CACAACGAGGACTACACCATCGTGGAACAGTACGAACGCGCCGAGGGCCGCCACTCCACCGGCGGCATGG
ACGAGCTGTACAAGGGAGCAAGTGGACAGACTCTGAAGGAAACATCCTTTAATCAGGCCTATGGTCGAGA
TTTAATGGAGGCCCAAGAGTGGTGCAGGAAGTACATGAAATCAGGGAATGTCAAGGACCTCCTCCAAGCC
TGGGACCTCTATTATCATGTGTTCCGACGAATCTCAAAGAGTGCTGGTGGTAGTGCTGGTGGTAGTGCTG
GTGGTACTGGTGGTCCTCGAGCTCAAGCTTCGAATTCGAGTGCTGGTGGTATCACCACCGTGGAGTCCAA
CTCCTCCTGGTGGACCAACTGGGTGATCCCCGCCATCTCCGCCCTGGTGGTGGCCCTGATGTACCGCCTG
TACATGGCCGAGGACTAG
